>Addgene plasmid #192055 | pFastBac WT SOX | addgene full sequence | sequence record 379561 | Addgene NGS Result
G
[124 nt withheld, positions 2-125]
C
[91 nt withheld, positions 127-217]
A
[49 nt withheld, positions 219-267]
CCTTTGACGTTGGAGTCCACGTTCTT
[37 nt withheld, positions 294-330]
ACCCTATCTCGGTCTATTCTTTTGATTTATAAGGGATTTTGCCGATTTCGGCCTATTGGTTAAAAAATGA
GCTGATTTAACAAAAATTTAACGCGAATTTTAACAAAATATTAACGCTTACAATTTAGGTGGCACTTTTC
GGGGAAATGTGCGCGGAACCCCTATTTGTTTATTTTTCTAAATACATTCAAATATGTATCCGCTCATGAG
ACAATAACCCTGATAAATGCTTCAATAATATTGAAAAAGGAAGAGTATGAGTATTCAACATTTCCGTGTC
GCCCTTATTCCCTTTTTTGCGGCATTTTGCCTTCCTGTTTTTGCTCACCCAGAAACGCTGGTGAAAGTAA
AAGATGCTGAAGATCAGTTGGGTGCACGAGTGGGTTACATCGAACTGGATCTCAACAGCGGTAAGATCCT
TGAGAGTTTTCGCCCCGAAGAACGTTTTCCAATGATGAGCACTTTTAAAGTTCTGCTATGTGGCGCGGTA
TTATCCCGTATTGACGCCGGGCAAGAGCAACTCGGTCGCCGCATACACTATTCTCAGAATGACTTGGTTG
AGTACTCACCAGTCACAGAAAAGCATCTTACGGATGGCATGACAGTAAGAGAATTATGCAGTGCTGCCAT
AACCATGAGTGATAACACTGCGGCCAACTTACTTCTGACAACGATCGGAGGACCGAAGGAGCTAACCGCT
TTTTTGCACAACATGGGGGATCATGTAACTCGCCTTGATCGTTGGGAACCGGAGCTGAATGAAGCCATAC
CAAACGACGAGCGTGACACCACGATGCCTGTAGCAATGGCAACAACGTTGCGCAAACTATTAACTGGCGA
ACTACTTACTCTAGCTTCCCGGCAACAATTAATAGACTGGATGGAGGCGGATAAAGTTGCAGGACCACTT
CTGCGCTCGGCCCTTCCGGCTGGCTGGTTTATTGCTGATAAATCTGGAGCCGGTGAGCGTGGGTCTCGCG
GTATCATTGCAGCACTGGGGCCAGATGGTAAGCCCTCCCGTATCGTAGTTATCTACACGACGGGGAGTCA
GGCAACTATGGATGAACGAAATAGACAGATCGCTGAGATAGGTGCCTCACTGATTAAGCATTGGTAACTG
TCAGACCAAGTTTACTCATATATACTTTAGATTGATTTAAAACTTCATTTTTAATTTAAAAGGATCTAGG
TGAAGATCCTTTTTGATAATCTCATGACCAAAATCCCTTAACGTGAGTTTTCGTTCCACTGAGCGTCAGA
CCCCGTAGAAAAGATCAAAGGATCTTCTTGAGATCCTTTTTTTCTGCGCGTAATCTGCTGCTTGCAAACA
AAAAAACCACCGCTACCAGCGGTGGTTTGTTTGCCGGATCAAGAGCTACCAACTCTTTTTCCGAAGGTAA
CTGGCTTCAGCAGAGCGCAGATACCAAATACTGTTCTTCTAGTGTAGCCGTAGTTAGGCCACCACTTCAA
GAACTCTGTAGCACCGCCTACATACCTCGCTCTGCTAATCCTGTTACCAGTGGCTGCTGCCAGTGGCGAT
AAGTCGTGTCTTACCGGGTTGGACTCAAGACGATAGTTACCGGATAAGGCGCAGCGGTCGGGCTGAACGG
GGGGTTCGTGCACACAGCCCAGCTTGGAGCGAACGACCTACACCGAACTGAGATACCTACAGCGTGAGCT
ATGAGAAAGCGCCACGCTTCCCGAAGGGAGAAAGGCGGACAGGTATCCGGTAAGCGGCAGGGTCGGAACA
GGAGAGCGCACGAGGGAGCTTCCAGGGGGAAACGCCTGGTATCTTTATAGTCCTGTCGGGTTTCGCCACC
TCTGACTTGAGCGTCGATTTTTGTGATGCTCGTCAGGGGGGCGGAGCCTATGGAAAAACGCCAGCAACGC
GGCCTTTTTACGGTTCCTGGCCTTTTGCTGGCCTTTTGCTCACATGTTCTTTCCTGCGTTATCCCCTGAT
TCTGTGGATAACCGTATTACCGCCTTTGAGTGAGCTGATACCGCTCGCCGCAGCCGAACGACCGAGCGCA
GCGAGTCAGTGAGCGAGGAAGCGGAAGAGCGCCTGATGCGGTATTTTCTCCTTACGCATCTGTGCGGTAT
TTCACACCGCATAGACCAGCCGCGTAACCTGGCAAAATCGGTTACGGTTGAGTAATAAATGGATGCCCTG
CGTAAGCGGGTGTGGGCGGACAATAAAGTCTTAAACTGAACAAAATAGATCTAAACTATGACAATAAAGT
CTTAAACTAGACAGAATAGTTGTAAACTGAAATCAGTCCAGTTATGCTGTGAAAAAGCATACTGGACTTT
TGTTATGGCTAAAGCAAACTCTTCATTTTCTGAAGTGCAAATTGCCCGTCGTATTAAAGAGGGGCGTGGC
CAAGGGCATGGTAAAGACTATATTCGCGGCGTTGTGACAATTTACCGAACAACTCCGCGGCCGGGAAGCC
GATCTCGGCTTGAACGAATTGTTAGGTGGCGGTACTTGGGTCGATATCAAAGTGCATCACTTCTTCCCGT
ATGCCCAACTTTGTATAGAGAGCCACTGCGGGATCGTCACCGTAATCTGCTTGCACGTAGATCACATAAG
CACCAAGCGCGTTGGCCTCATGCTTGAGGAGATTGATGAGCGCGGTGGCAATGCCCTGCCTCCGGTGCTC
GCCGGAGACTGCGAGATCATAGATATAGATCTCACTACGCGGCTGCTCAAACTTGGGCAGAACGTAAGCC
GCGAGAGCGCCAACAACCGCTTCTTGGTCGAAGGCAGCAAGCGCGATGAATGTCTTACTACGGAGCAAGT
TCCCGAGGTAATCGGAGTCCGGCTGATGTTGGGAGTAGGTGGCTACGTCTCCGAACTCACGACCGAAAAG
ATCAAGAGCAGCCCGCATGGATTTGACTTGGTCAGGGCCGAGCCTACATGTGCGAATGATGCCCATACTT
GAGCCACCTAACTTTGTTTTAGGGCGACTGCCCTGCTGCGTAACATCGTTGCTGCTCCATAACATCAAAC
ATCGACCCACGGCGTAACGCGCTTGCTGCTTGGATGCCCGAGGCATAGACTGTACAAAAAAACAGTCATA
ACAAGCCATGAAAACCGCCACTGCGCCGTTACCACCGCTGCGTTCGGTCAAGGTTCTGGACCAGTTGCGT
GAGCGCATACGCTACTTGCATTACAGTTTACGAACCGAACAGGCTTATGTCAACTGGGTTCGTGCCTTCA
TCCGTTTCCACGGTGTGCGTCACCCGGCAACCTTGGGCAGCAGCGAAGTCGAGGCATTTCTGTCCTGGCT
GGCGAACGAGCGCAAGGTTTCGGTCTCCACGCATCGTCAGGCATTGGCGGCCTTGCTGTTCTTCTACGGC
AAGGTGCTGTGCACGGATCTGCCCTGGCTTCAGGAGATCGGAAGACCTCGGCCGTCGCGGCGCTTGCCGG
TGGTGCTGACCCCGGATGAAGTGGTTCGCATCCTCGGTTTTCTGGAAGGCGAGCATCGTTTGTTCGCCCA
GGACTCTAGCTATAGTTCTAGTGGTTGGCTACGTATACTCCGGAATATTAATAGATCATGGAGATAATTA
AAATGATAACCATCTCGCAAATAAATAAGTATTTTACTGTTTTCGTAACAGTTTTGTAATAAAAAAACCT
ATAAATATTCCGGATTATTCATACCGTCCCACCATCGGGCGCGGATCTCGGTCCGAAACCATGTCGTACT
ACGATTACGATATCCCAACGACCGAAAACCTGTATTTTCAGGGCGCCATGGGATCCGGAATTCAAAGGCC
TACGTCGACGAGCTCAACTAGAATGTCCCCTATACTAGGTTATTGGAAAATTAAGGGCCTTGTGCAACCC
ACTCGACTTCTTTTGGAATATCTTGAAGAAAAATATGAAGAGCATTTGTATGAGCGCGATGAAGGTGATA
AATGGCGAAACAAAAAGTTTGAATTGGGTTTGGAGTTTCCCAATCTTCCTTATTATATTGATGGTGATGT
TAAATTAACACAGTCTATGGCCATCATACGTTATATAGCTGACAAGCACAACATGTTGGGTGGTTGTCCA
AAAGAGCGTGCAGAGATTTCAATGCTTGAAGGAGCGGTTTTGGATATTAGATACGGTGTTTCGAGAATTG
CATATAGTAAAGACTTTGAAACTCTCAAAGTTGATTTTCTTAGCAAGCTACCTGAAATGCTGAAAATGTT
CGAAGATCGTTTATGTCATAAAACATATTTAAATGGTGATCATGTAACCCATCCTGACTTCATGTTGTAT
GACGCTCTTGATGTTGTTTTATACATGGACCCAATGTGCCTGGATGCGTTCCCAAAATTAGTTTGTTTTA
AAAAACGTATTGAAGCTATCCCACAAATTGATAAGTACTTGAAATCCAGCAAGTATATAGCATGGCCTTT
GCAGGGCTGGCAAGCCACGTTTGGTGGTGGCGACCATCCTCCAAAATCGGATCTGGAAGTTCTGTTCCAG
GGGCCCATGGAAGCCACACCGACCCCGGCCGATCTGTTCAGCGAAGATTACCTGGTGGATACCCTGGATG
GCCTGACCGTGGATGATCAGCAGGCCGTTCTGGCAAGCCTGAGCTTCAGCAAGTTCCTGAAGCATGCCAA
AGTGCGTGACTGGTGTGCCCAGGCAAAAATCCAGCCTAGTATGCCGGCCCTGCGCATGGCATACAATTAC
TTCCTGTTCAGTAAAGTTGGCGAATTTATTGGTAGCGAAGACGTTTGTAATTTTTTCGTGGATCGTGTGT
TTGGCGGCGTGCGCCTGCTGGATGTTGCAAGCGTTTATGCCGCCTGTAGTCAGATGAATGCCCATCAGCG
CCATCACATCTGTTGTCTGGTGGAACGTGCAACCAGCAGTCAAAGCCTGAACCCGGTGTGGGATGCCTTA
CGCGATGGTATCATCAGCAGCAGCAAGTTCCATTGGGCCGTGAAGCAGCAGAACACCAGCAAGAAAATTT
TCAGCCCGTGGCCGATCACAAACAACCATTTTGTGGCCGGCCCGTTAGCCTTTGGTCTGCGTTGCGAAGA
GGTGGTTAAAACCCTGCTGGCAACACTGCTGCATCCTGATGAGGCCAACTGCCTGGACTACGGTTTTATG
CAGAGCCCGCAGAACGGTATCTTTGGCGTTAGCCTGGACTTTGCCGCCAATGTGAAAACCGACACCGAAG
GCCGTCTGCAGTTCGATCCTAACTGTAAGGTGTATGAGATTAAATGCCGCTTTAAATATACATTCGCAAA
AATGGAATGTGATCCGATCTATGCCGCCTACCAGCGCTTATATGAAGCACCGGGCAAACTGGCACTGAAG
GACTTTTTCTACAGCATTAGCAAGCCGGCCGTTGAGTACGTTGGTCTGGGCAAATTACCGAGCGAAAGCG
ACTATCTGGTGGCCTATGATCAGGAATGGGAAGCCTGCCCGCGCAAAAAACGCAAACTGACCCCGCTGCA
CAACCTGATTCGTGAGTGTATCCTGCACAACAGCACCACCGAGAGCGACGTTTACGTTCTGACCGATCCG
CAGGATACCCGTGGCCAGATCAGTATCAAGGCACGCTTCAAGGCCAACCTGTTTGTGAACGTGCGCCACA
GCTACTTTTACCAGGTGCTGCTGCAGAGTAGTATCGTGGAGGAGTATATTGGCCTGGATAGCGGTATTCC
GCGTCTGGGTAGCCCGAAATATTACATCGCCACCGGTTTCTTCCGTAAACGCGGCTATCAGGATCCGGTG
AATTGCACAATTGGTGGCGACGCCCTGGATCCTCATGTGGAGATTCCGACCCTGCTGATTGTGACCCCGG
TGTATTTCCCTCGCGGCGCCAAGCACCGTCTGCTGCATCAGGCAGCCAATTTCTGGAGCCGCAGCGCCAA
AGATACATTTCCGTATATCAAATGGGATTTTAGCTACCTGAGCGCCAACGTGCCGCACAGCCCGTAACTC
GAGGCATGCGGTACCAAGCTTGTCGAGAAGTACTAGAGGATCATAATCAGCCATACCACATTTGTAGAGG
TTTTACTTGCTTTAAAAAACCTCCCACACCTCCCCCTGAACCTGAAACATAAAATGAATGCAATTGTTGT
TGTTAACTTGTTTATTGCAGCTTATAATGGTTACAAATAAAGCAATAGCATCACAAATTTCACAAATAAA
GCATTTTTTTCACTGCATTCTAGTTGTGGTTTGTCCAAACTCATCAATGTATCTTATCATGTCTGGATCT
GATCACTGCTTGAGCCTAGGAGATCCGAACCAGATAAGTGAAATCTAGTTCCAAACTATTTTGTCATTTT
TAATTTTCGTATTAGCTTACGACGCTACACCCAGTTCCCATCTATTTTGTCACTCTTCCCTAAATAATCC
TTAAAAACTCCATTTCCACCCCTCCCAGTTCCCAACTATTTTGTCCGCCCACAGCGGGGCATTTTTCTTC
CTGTTATGTTTTTAATCAAACATCCTGCCAACTCCATGTGACAAACCGTCATCTTCGGCTACTTTTTCTC
TGTCACAGAATGAAAATTTTTCTGTCATCTCTTCGTTATTAATGTTTGTAATTGACTGAATATCAACGCT
TATTTGCAGCCTGAATGGCGAATGG
Features (pLannotate 1.2.2; 17 found; start..end, strand, type, name):
      2..456     +  rep_origin     f1 ori (sequence partly withheld): f1 bacteriophage origin of replication; arrow indicates direction of (+) strand synthesis
    482..586     +  promoter       AmpR promoter: bla
    587..1447    +  CDS            AmpR: β-lactamase; bla; confers resistance to ampicillin, carbenicillin, and related antibiotics
   1618..2206    +  rep_origin     ori: high-copy-number ColE1/pMB1/pBR322/pUC origin of replication
   2392..2443    -  misc_feature   bom (fragment): basis of mobility region from pBR322
   2511..2735    -  mobile_element Tn7R: mini-Tn7 element (right end of the Tn7 transposon) Tn7
   2802..3335    -  CDS            GmR: gentamycin acetyltransferase; aacC1; confers resistance to gentamycin
   3505..3533    -  promoter       Pc promoter: intI1 (promoter lies within the coding sequence); class 1 integron promoter
   3511..3858    -  CDS            YPR2_ECOLX (fragment): Protein predicted: Swiss-Prot protein existence level 4. From Escherichia coli.
   3885..3976    +  promoter       polyhedrin promoter: polh from Autographa californica; promoter for the baculovirus polyhedrin gene
   4064..4084    +  CDS            TEV site: tobacco etch virus (TEV) protease recognition and cleavage site
   4133..4786    +  CDS            GST26_SCHJA: Experimental evidence at protein level: Swiss-Prot protein existence level 1. GST isoenzymes appear to play a central role in the parasite detoxification system. Other functions are also suspected including a role in increasing the solubility of haematin in the parasite gut. From Schistosoma japonicum (Blood fluke).
   4817..6274    +  CDS            ORF37: AN_HHV8P - Experimental evidence at protein level: Swiss-Prot protein existence level 1. Plays a role in processing non linear or branched viral DNA intermediates in order to promote the production of mature packaged unit-length linear progeny viral DNA molecules. Exhibits endonuclease and exonuclease activities and accepts both double-stranded and single- stranded DNA as substrate. Exonuclease digestion of DNA is in the 5'-> 3' direction and the products are 5'-monophosphate nucleosides. Additionally, forms a recombinase with the major DNA-binding protein, which displays strand exchange activ
   6319..6402    +  CDS            large T antigen (fragment): large T antigen from SV40 (simian virus 40)
   6425..6559    +  polyA_signal   SV40 poly(A) signal: SV40 polyadenylation signal
   6588..6753    -  mobile_element Tn7L: mini-Tn7 element (left end of the Tn7 transposon) Tn7
   6916..6932    +  CDS            lacZα (fragment): LacZα fragment of β-galactosidase; lacZ fragment
