[The description below was written by a language model from this plasmid's Addgene catalogue record and pLannotate feature annotations shown in this document.]
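Description:
pFastBac WT SOX is an insect-cell expression construct built on the pFastBac baculovirus donor backbone, carrying the wild-type SOX alkaline exonuclease (ORF37) of Kaposi's sarcoma-associated herpesvirus. The catalogue lists the insert as synthetic, about 1.46 kb, in a plasmid of roughly 6.9 kb. In E. coli it is maintained through a ColE1/pUC-type origin and selected with ampicillin via the β-lactamase gene. An f1 origin is also present. The catalogue describes it as low copy, although the annotated origin is of the type usually called high copy.

The expression cassette sits between the Tn7R and Tn7L ends of a mini-Tn7 element, together with a gentamicin acetyltransferase gene driven by the Pc integron promoter. In the Bac-to-Bac system this arrangement allows the whole segment to be transposed into a baculovirus shuttle genome (bacmid) in a suitable E. coli helper strain, with gentamicin resistance marking the transposed element. The resulting bacmid is then used to generate recombinant baculovirus for infecting insect cells.

Within the cassette, the strong, very late polyhedrin promoter from Autographa californica nucleopolyhedrovirus drives transcription, and an SV40 polyadenylation signal terminates it. The feature table shows a TEV protease recognition site and a Schistosoma japonicum glutathione S-transferase coding region upstream of ORF37, suggesting SOX is produced as an N-terminal GST fusion suited to affinity purification. The catalogue entry does not mention these tags, and the TEV site is annotated upstream of GST rather than between GST and SOX, so how the tag is removed is not clear from the record. The stated purpose is simply expression of wild-type SOX, consistent with recombinant protein production for studying its DNA-processing nuclease activities.
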