Addgene plasmid #192055: pFastBac WT SOX
Purpose: Expression vector for WT SOX
Depositing lab: Britt Glaunsinger. Depositing organization: University of California, Berkeley. Publication: DNA processing by the Kaposi's sarcoma-associated herpesvirus alkaline exonuclease SOX contributes to viral gene expression and infectious virion production. Hartenian E, Mendez AS, Didychuk AL, Khosla S, Glaunsinger BA. Nucleic Acids Res. 2023 Jan 11;51(1):182-197. doi: 10.1093/nar/gkac1190. PubMed 36537232.
Backbone
  Vector backbone: pFastBac
  Backbone manufacturer: ThermoFisher
  Backbone size w/o insert (bp): 5499
  Total vector size (bp): 6957
  Vector type: Insect Expression
Growth in bacteria
  Bacterial resistance: Ampicillin, 100 μg/mL
  Growth temperature: 37°C
  Growth strain: DH5alpha
  Copy number: Low Copy
Gene/Insert
  Gene/Insert name: WT SOX (ORF37) (alt name: ORF37)
  Species: Synthetic
  Insert size (bp): 1461
  Promoter: Polyhedrin
  Cloning method: Unknown
  Sequencing primers: 5′ GGGCTGGCAAGCCACGTTTGGTG
Terms and licenses: Academic/Nonprofit Terms; Industry Terms: Not Available to Industry
How to cite: pFastBac WT SOX was a gift from Britt Glaunsinger (Addgene plasmid # 192055 ; http://n2t.net/addgene:192055 ; RRID:Addgene_192055)
